>Addgene plasmid #184024 | pcDNA-Prom1 Del AA 6 | addgene full sequence | sequence record 362430 | Addgene NGS Result
GACGGATCGGGAGATCTCCCGATCCCCTATGGTGCACTCTCAGTACAATCTGCTCTGATGCCGCATAGTT
AAGCCAGTATCTGCTCCCTGCTTGTGTGTTGGAGGTCGCTGAGTAGTGCGCGAGCAAAATTTAAGCTACA
ACAAGGCAAGGCTTGACCGACAATTGCATGAAGAATCTGCTTAGGGTTAGGCGTTTTGCGCTGCTTCGCG
ATGTACGGGCCAGATATACGCGTTGACATTGATTATTGACTAGTTATTAATAGTAATCAATTACGGGGTC
ATTAGTTCATAGCCCATATATGGAGTTCCGCGTTACATAACTTACGGTAAATGGCCCGCCTGGCTGACCG
CCCAACGACCCCCGCCCATTGACGTCAATAATGACGTATGTTCCCATAGTAACGCCAATAGGGACTTTCC
ATTGACGTCAATGGGTGGAGTATTTACGGTAAACTGCCCACTTGGCAGTACATCAAGTGTATCATATGCC
AAGTACGCCCCCTATTGACGTCAATGACGGTAAATGGCCCGCCTGGCATTATGCCCAGTACATGACCTTA
TGGGACTTTCCTACTTGGCAGTACATCTACGTATTAGTCATCGCTATTACCATGGTGATGCGGTTTTGGC
AGTACATCAATGGGCGTGGATAGCGGTTTGACTCACGGGGATTTCCAAGTCTCCACCCCATTGACGTCAA
TGGGAGTTTGTTTTGGCACCAAAATCAACGGGACTTTCCAAAATGTCGTAACAACTCCGCCCCATTGACG
CAAATGGGCGGTAGGCGTGTACGGTGGGAGGTCTATATAAGCAGAGCTCTCTGGCTAACTAGAGAACCCA
CTGCTTACTGGCTTATCGAAATTAATACGACTCACTATAGGGAGACCCAAGCTGGGCCACCATGGCTCTC
GTCTTCAGTGCCCTGCTGTTACTGGGGCTGTGTGGAAAGATCTCTTCAGAAGGTCAGCCTGCATTCCATA
ACACTCCTGGGGCTATGAATTATGAATTGCCTACCACCAAATATGAGACCCAAGATACCTTCAATGCTGG
GATTGTTGGCCCTCTCTACAAAATGGTGCACATCTTCCTCAACGTGGTCCAGCCGAATGACTTCCCTCTA
GATTTGATCAAAAAACTCATACAGAACAAGAACTTTGACATCTCAGTTGATTCCAAGGAGCCAGAAATCA
TAGTCTTGGCTCTGAAGATTGCCCTCTATGAGATCGGAGTCCTTATCTGCGCCATCCTGGGACTGCTGTT
CATTATCCTCATGCCTCTGGTGGGCTGCTTCTTTTGTATGTGCCGTTGCTGCAACAAATGCGGCGGAGAG
ATGCACCAGCGGCAGAAGCAGAATGCGCCATGCAGGAGGAAGTGCTTGGGCCTCTCCCTCCTGGTGATTT
GTCTGCTCATGAGCCTTGGCATTATATATGGCTTTGTGGCTAACCAGCAGACCAGGACTCGGATCAAAGG
GACCCAGAAACTGGCAAAGAGCAATTTCAGAGACTTTCAAACACTCCTGACTGAAACACCAAAGCAAATT
GACTATGTAGTGGAGCAGTACACCAACACCAAGAACAAGGCATTCTCAGACCTGGATGGCATCGGCTCCG
TGCTGGGAGGCAGAATAAAGGACCAACTAAAACCCAAAGTAACTCCTGTCCTCGAAGAGATTAAGGCCAT
GGCGACAGCCATCAAACAGACCAAGGATGCCCTGCAGAACATGAGCAGCAGCCTGAAAAGTCTCCAAGAT
GCAGCCACCCAGCTCAATACCAACCTGAGCTCTGTGAGAAACAGCATCGAGAATTCGCTCAGCAGCAGTG
ACTGTACCTCAGATCCAGCCAGCAAGATCTGCGATAGCATCAGACCAAGCCTAAGCAGTCTGGGGAGCAG
CCTCAATTCAAGTCAGCTCCCATCAGTGGATAGAGAACTCAACACTGTTACTGAAGTCGACAAAACTGAT
CTGGAGAGCCTCGTCAAAAGGGGGTATACGACAATTGATGAAATACCCAATACAATACAAAACCAAACTG
TGGATGTCATCAAAGACGTCAAAAATACCTTGGACTCCATTAGCTCCAACATTAAGGACATGAGCCAAAG
TATTCCTATTGAGGATATGCTGTTACAGGTCTCCCATTACCTTAATAACAGCAACAGATACTTAAACCAG
GAGCTGCCCAAGCTGGAAGAATATGACTCGTACTGGTGGCTGGGTGGCTTGATTGTCTGCTTTCTGCTGA
CTCTCATTGTGACCTTCTTTTTCCTGGGCTTGCTGTGTGGTGTGTTTGGCTATGACAAGCATGCCACCCC
AACTAGAAGAGGCTGTGTGTCCAACACTGGAGGCATCTTCCTCATGGCTGGGGTTGGATTCGGCTTCCTT
TTTTGCTGGATATTGATGATCCTTGTGGTTCTTACGTTTGTTGTTGGTGCAAATGTGGAAAAGTTGCTCT
GCGAACCTTATGAAAACAAGAAATTATTACAGGTTTTGGACACTCCCTATCTGCTCAAGGAACAATGGCA
ATTTTATCTTTCTGGCATGCTATTCAATAACCCAGACATTAACATGACCTTTGAGCAAGTCTACAGGGAT
TGCAAAAGAGGTCGAGGTATATATGCTGCTTTTCAGCTTGAGAATGTCGTCAACGTCAGTGATCATTTCA
ACATTGACCAGATTTCTGAAAACATAAATACGGAGTTGGAAAACCTGAATGTGAACATTGATAGCATTGA
ACTGTTGGATAACACAGGAAGGAAGAGCCTCGAGGACTTTGCACATTCTGGGATAGATACAATCGATTAT
TCCACATACTTGAAGGAGACTGAGAAATCCCCTACTGAAGTGAATCTGCTGACATTTGCCTCTACCCTGG
AAGCAAAAGCAAACCAGTTGCCTGAAGGAAAGCTGAAACAGGCCTTCTTACTGGATGTACAGAATATAAG
AGCCATCCACCAGCATCTCCTCCCTAAATTTGTGAGGGTGAGGAATACGTTAAGACAAAGTGTCTGGACC
CTCCAGCAAACAAGCAACAAGTTGCCGGAGAAAGTGAAGAAGATCCTTGCCTCTTTGGACTCTGTTCAGC
ATTTCCTCACCAATAACGTTTCCCTCATCGTTATCGGGGAAACGAAGAAGTTTGGGAAAACAATACTAGG
CTACTTTGAACATTATCTGCACTGGGTCTTTTATGCCATCACAGAGAAGATGACATCCTGCAAACCCATG
GCCACCGCGATGGACTCTGCTGTTAATGGCATTCTGTGTGGCTATGTTGCGGACCCTCTGAATTTGTTCT
GGTTCGGCATAGGGAAAGCCACGGTGCTCTTACTTCCGGCTGTAATCATTGCTATCAAGCTGGCCAAGTA
CTATCGCAGGATGGATTCAGAGGATGTATACGACGACCCGTCTCGATACGACTACAAAGACGATGACGAC
AAGTGAGTCTAGAGGGCCCGTTTAAACCCGCTGATCAGCCTCGACTGTGCCTTCTAGTTGCCAGCCATCT
GTTGTTTGCCCCTCCCCCGTGCCTTCCTTGACCCTGGAAGGTGCCACTCCCACTGTCCTTTCCTAATAAA
ATGAGGAAATTGCATCGCATTGTCTGAGTAGGTGTCATTCTATTCTGGGGGGTGGGGTGGGGCAGGACAG
CAAGGGGGAGGATTGGGAAGACAATAGCAGGCATGCTGGGGATGCGGTGGGCTCTATGGCTTCTGAGGCG
GAAAGAACCAGCTGGGGCTCTAGGGGGTATCCCC
[124 nt withheld, positions 3745-3868]
C
[91 nt withheld, positions 3870-3960]
A
[49 nt withheld, positions 3962-4010]
CCTTTGACGTTGGAGTCCACGTTCTTT
[37 nt withheld, positions 4038-4074]
ACCCTATCTCGGTCTATTCTTTTGATTTATAAGGGATTTTGCCGATTTCGGCCTATTGGTTAAAAAATGA
GCTGATTTAACAAAAATTTAACGCGAATTAATTCTGTGGAATGTGTGTCAGTTAGGGTGTGGAAAGTCCC
CAGGCTCCCCAGCAGGCAGAAGTATGCAAAGCATGCATCTCAATTAGTCAGCAACCAGGTGTGGAAAGTC
CCCAGGCTCCCCAGCAGGCAGAAGTATGCAAAGCATGCATCTCAATTAGTCAGCAACCATAGTCCCGCCC
CTAACTCCGCCCATCCCGCCCCTAACTCCGCCCAGTTCCGCCCATTCTCCGCCCCATGGCTGACTAATTT
TTTTTATTTATGCAGAGGCCGAGGCCGCCTCTGCCTCTGAGCTATTCCAGAAGTAGTGAGGAGGCTTTTT
TGGAGGCCTAGGCTTTTGCAAAAAGCTCCCGGGAGCTTGTATATCCATTTTCGGATCTGATCAAGAGACA
GGATGAGGATCGTTTCGCATGATTGAACAAGATGGATTGCACGCAGGTTCTCCGGCCGCTTGGGTGGAGA
GGCTATTCGGCTATGACTGGGCACAACAGACAATCGGCTGCTCTGATGCCGCCGTGTTCCGGCTGTCAGC
GCAGGGGCGCCCGGTTCTTTTTGTCAAGACCGACCTGTCCGGTGCCCTGAATGAACTGCAGGACGAGGCA
GCGCGGCTATCGTGGCTGGCCACGACGGGCGTTCCTTGCGCAGCTGTGCTCGACGTTGTCACTGAAGCGG
GAAGGGACTGGCTGCTATTGGGCGAAGTGCCGGGGCAGGATCTCCTGTCATCTCACCTTGCTCCTGCCGA
GAAAGTATCCATCATGGCTGATGCAATGCGGCGGCTGCATACGCTTGATCCGGCTACCTGCCCATTCGAC
CACCAAGCGAAACATCGCATCGAGCGAGCACGTACTCGGATGGAAGCCGGTCTTGTCGATCAGGATGATC
TGGACGAAGAGCATCAGGGGCTCGCGCCAGCCGAACTGTTCGCCAGGCTCAAGGCGCGCATGCCCGACGG
CGAGGATCTCGTCGTGACCCATGGCGATGCCTGCTTGCCGAATATCATGGTGGAAAATGGCCGCTTTTCT
GGATTCATCGACTGTGGCCGGCTGGGTGTGGCGGACCGCTATCAGGACATAGCGTTGGCTACCCGTGATA
TTGCTGAAGAGCTTGGCGGCGAATGGGCTGACCGCTTCCTCGTGCTTTACGGTATCGCCGCTCCCGATTC
GCAGCGCATCGCCTTCTATCGCCTTCTTGACGAGTTCTTCTGAGCGGGACTCTGGGGTTCGAAATGACCG
ACCAAGCGACGCCCAACCTGCCATCACGAGATTTCGATTCCACCGCCGCCTTCTATGAAAGGTTGGGCTT
CGGAATCGTTTTCCGGGACGCCGGCTGGATGATCCTCCAGCGCGGGGATCTCATGCTGGAGTTCTTCGCC
CACCCCAACTTGTTTATTGCAGCTTATAATGGTTACAAATAAAGCAATAGCATCACAAATTTCACAAATA
AAGCATTTTTTTCACTGCATTCTAGTTGTGGTTTGTCCAAACTCATCAATGTATCTTATCATGTCTGTAT
ACCGTCGACCTCTAGCTAGAGCTTGGCGTAATCATGGTCATAGCTGTTTCCTGTGTGAAATTGTTATCCG
CTCACAATTCCACACAACATACGAGCCGGAAGCATAAAGTGTAAAGCCTGGGGTGCCTAATGAGTGAGCT
AACTCACATTAATTGCGTTGCGCTCACTGCCCGCTTTCCAGTCGGGAAACCTGTCGTGCCAGCTGCATTA
ATGAATCGGCCAACGCGCGGGGAGAGGCGGTTTGCGTATTGGGCGCTCTTCCGCTTCCTCGCTCACTGAC
TCGCTGCGCTCGGTCGTTCGGCTGCGGCGAGCGGTATCAGCTCACTCAAAGGCGGTAATACGGTTATCCA
CAGAATCAGGGGATAACGCAGGAAAGAACATGTGAGCAAAAGGCCAGCAAAAGGCCAGGAACCGTAAAAA
GGCCGCGTTGCTGGCGTTTTTCCATAGGCTCCGCCCCCCTGACGAGCATCACAAAAATCGACGCTCAAGT
CAGAGGTGGCGAAACCCGACAGGACTATAAAGATACCAGGCGTTTCCCCCTGGAAGCTCCCTCGTGCGCT
CTCCTGTTCCGACCCTGCCGCTTACCGGATACCTGTCCGCCTTTCTCCCTTCGGGAAGCGTGGCGCTTTC
TCATAGCTCACGCTGTAGGTATCTCAGTTCGGTGTAGGTCGTTCGCTCCAAGCTGGGCTGTGTGCACGAA
CCCCCCGTTCAGCCCGACCGCTGCGCCTTATCCGGTAACTATCGTCTTGAGTCCAACCCGGTAAGACACG
ACTTATCGCCACTGGCAGCAGCCACTGGTAACAGGATTAGCAGAGCGAGGTATGTAGGCGGTGCTACAGA
GTTCTTGAAGTGGTGGCCTAACTACGGCTACACTAGAAGAACAGTATTTGGTATCTGCGCTCTGCTGAAG
CCAGTTACCTTCGGAAAAAGAGTTGGTAGCTCTTGATCCGGCAAACAAACCACCGCTGGTAGCGGTGGTT
TTTTTGTTTGCAAGCAGCAGATTACGCGCAGAAAAAAAGGATCTCAAGAAGATCCTTTGATCTTTTCTAC
GGGGTCTGACGCTCAGTGGAACGAAAACTCACGTTAAGGGATTTTGGTCATGAGATTATCAAAAAGGATC
TTCACCTAGATCCTTTTAAATTAAAAATGAAGTTTTAAATCAATCTAAAGTATATATGAGTAAACTTGGT
CTGACAGTTACCAATGCTTAATCAGTGAGGCACCTATCTCAGCGATCTGTCTATTTCGTTCATCCATAGT
TGCCTGACTCCCCGTCGTGTAGATAACTACGATACGGGAGGGCTTACCATCTGGCCCCAGTGCTGCAATG
ATACCGCGAGACCCACGCTCACCGGCTCCAGATTTATCAGCAATAAACCAGCCAGCCGGAAGGGCCGAGC
GCAGAAGTGGTCCTGCAACTTTATCCGCCTCCATCCAGTCTATTAATTGTTGCCGGGAAGCTAGAGTAAG
TAGTTCGCCAGTTAATAGTTTGCGCAACGTTGTTGCCATTGCTACAGGCATCGTGGTGTCACGCTCGTCG
TTTGGTATGGCTTCATTCAGCTCCGGTTCCCAACGATCAAGGCGAGTTACATGATCCCCCATGTTGTGCA
AAAAAGCGGTTAGCTCCTTCGGTCCTCCGATCGTTGTCAGAAGTAAGTTGGCCGCAGTGTTATCACTCAT
GGTTATGGCAGCACTGCATAATTCTCTTACTGTCATGCCATCCGTAAGATGCTTTTCTGTGACTGGTGAG
TACTCAACCAAGTCATTCTGAGAATAGTGTATGCGGCGACCGAGTTGCTCTTGCCCGGCGTCAATACGGG
ATAATACCGCGCCACATAGCAGAACTTTAAAAGTGCTCATCATTGGAAAACGTTCTTCGGGGCGAAAACT
CTCAAGGATCTTACCGCTGTTGAGATCCAGTTCGATGTAACCCACTCGTGCACCCAACTGATCTTCAGCA
TCTTTTACTTTCACCAGCGTTTCTGGGTGAGCAAAAACAGGAAGGCAAAATGCCGCAAAAAAGGGAATAA
GGGCGACACGGAAATGTTGAATACTCATACTCTTCCTTTTTCAATATTATTGAAGCATTTATCAGGGTTA
TTGTCTCATGAGCGGATACATATTTGAATGTATTTAGAAAAATAAACAAATAGGGGTTCCGCGCACATTT
CCCCGAAAAGTGCCACCTGACGTC
Features (pLannotate 1.2.2; 20 found; start..end, strand, type, name):
     28..80      -  misc_feature   bom (fragment): basis of mobility region from pBR322
    235..614     +  enhancer       CMV enhancer: human cytomegalovirus immediate early enhancer
    615..818     +  promoter       CMV promoter: human cytomegalovirus (CMV) immediate early promoter
    814..847     +  LTR            5' LTR (truncated) (fragment): truncated 5' long terminal repeat (LTR) from HIV-1
    863..881     +  promoter       T7 promoter: promoter for bacteriophage T7 RNA polymerase
    902..3397    +  CDS            Prom1: PROM1_MOUSE - Also known as Prom, Proml1. Experimental evidence at protein level: Swiss-Prot protein existence level 1. May play a role in cell differentiation, proliferation and apoptosis. Binds cholesterol in cholesterol-containing plasma membrane microdomains and may play a role in the organization of the apical plasma membrane in epithelial cells. During early retinal development acts as a key regulator of disk morphogenesis (PubMed:19228982). Involved in regulation of MAPK and Akt signaling pathways. In neuroblastoma cells suppresses cell differentiation such as neurite outgrowth in a RET
   3475..3699    +  polyA_signal   bGH poly(A) signal: bovine growth hormone polyadenylation signal
   3703..3724    +  promoter       SV40 promoter (fragment): SV40 enhancer and early promoter
   3745..4173    +  rep_origin     f1 ori (sequence partly withheld): f1 bacteriophage origin of replication; arrow indicates direction of (+) strand synthesis
   4187..4516    +  promoter       SV40 promoter: SV40 enhancer and early promoter
   4583..5374    +  CDS            neo: KKA2_KLEPN - Also known as kan, nptII. Experimental evidence at protein level: Swiss-Prot protein existence level 1. Resistance to kanamycin, neomycin, paromomycin, ribostamycin, butirosin and gentamicin B. From Klebsiella pneumoniae.
   5398..5556    +  CDS            ble (fragment): BLE_KLEPN - Experimental evidence at protein level: Swiss-Prot protein existence level 1. Binding protein with a strong affinity to the bleomycin family of antibiotics. Binds to CL990; an antimitotic-antibiotic compound. From Klebsiella pneumoniae.
   5551..5672    +  polyA_signal   SV40 poly(A) signal: SV40 polyadenylation signal
   5745..5761    -  protein_bind   lac operator: The lac repressor binds to the lac operator to inhibit transcription in E. coli. This inhibition can be relieved by adding lactose or isopropyl-β-D-thiogalactopyranoside (IPTG). lac repressor encoded by lacI
   5769..5799    -  promoter       lac promoter: promoter for the E. coli lac operon
   5814..5835    -  protein_bind   CAP binding site: CAP binding activates transcription in the presence of cAMP. E. coli catabolite activator protein
   5848..5940    -  CDS            lacI (fragment): lac repressor; lacI; The lac repressor binds to the lac operator to inhibit transcription in E. coli. This inhibition can be relieved by adding lactose or isopropyl-β-D-thiogalactopyranoside (IPTG).
   6123..6711    -  rep_origin     ori: high-copy-number ColE1/pMB1/pBR322/pUC origin of replication
   6882..7742    -  CDS            AmpR: β-lactamase; bla; confers resistance to ampicillin, carbenicillin, and related antibiotics
   7743..7847    -  promoter       AmpR promoter: bla
