[The description below was written by a language model from this plasmid's Addgene catalogue record and pLannotate feature annotations shown in this document.]
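Description:
pcDNA-Prom1 Del AA 6 is a mammalian expression plasmid built on the Invitrogen pcDNA3.1(+) backbone. It carries a mutant cDNA of mouse Prom1 (prominin-1, also known as CD133), specifically splice variant SV8. The insert was derived from an MGC cDNA clone and assembled by Gibson cloning between the backbone's NheI site, which was destroyed, and its XbaI site, which was retained. The coding sequence lacks amino acids 689 to 694 and, according to the catalogue entry, carries a C-terminal Flag tag. The feature table does not annotate the tag separately. The sequenced plasmid is about 7.9 kb.

Prom1 transcription is driven by the human cytomegalovirus immediate-early enhancer and promoter and terminated by the bovine growth hormone polyadenylation signal. A T7 promoter just upstream of the insert allows in vitro transcription or serves as a sequencing primer site. A second cassette places the neomycin phosphotransferase gene under the SV40 early promoter with an SV40 poly(A) signal, so stably transfected mammalian cells can be selected with G418. In E. coli the plasmid replicates at high copy number from a ColE1/pUC-type origin and is selected with ampicillin through β-lactamase. An f1 origin is also present for single-stranded DNA production. The short annotated fragments of an HIV-1 LTR, ble, lacI and bom are most likely backbone remnants or incidental sequence matches, not functional parts.

The associated publication concerns the epitope on mouse PROM1 recognised by the 13A4 monoclonal antibody. This suggests the construct is one of a set of deletion mutants for testing antibody binding, with the Flag tag providing independent detection of the expressed protein.
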