Addgene plasmid #184024: pcDNA-Prom1 Del AA 6
Purpose: Mammalian Flag tagged expression clone for the mouse Prom1 splicing variant SV8 (GenBank accession BC028286). Deletion of amino acids 689 to 694.
Depositing lab: Peter Stoilov. Depositing organization: West Virginia State University. Publication: The mAB 13A4 monoclonal antibody to the mouse PROM1 protein recognizes a structural epitope. Matalkah F, Rhodes S, Ramamurthy V, Stoilov P. PLoS One. 2022 Oct 10;17(10):e0274958. doi: 10.1371/journal.pone.0274958. eCollection 2022. PubMed 36215230.
Backbone
  Vector backbone: pcDNA3.1(+)
  Backbone manufacturer: Invitrogen
  Vector type: Mammalian Expression
Growth in bacteria
  Bacterial resistance: Ampicillin, 100 μg/mL
  Growth temperature: 37°C
  Growth strain: DH5alpha
  Copy number: High Copy
Gene/Insert
  Gene/Insert name: Prom1 SV8 Del AA 6
  Species: M. musculus (mouse)
  Mutation: Deletion of amino acids 689 to 694
  Entrez Gene: Prom1 (a.k.a. 4932416E19Rik, AC133, CD133, Prom, Prom-1, Proml1)
  Tag / fusion protein: Flag (C terminal on insert)
  Cloning method: Gibson Cloning
Resource information
  A portion of this plasmid was derived from a plasmid made by: Derived from MGC clone ID: 4502359
Terms and licenses: Academic/Nonprofit Terms; Industry Terms: Not Available to Industry
Depositor comments: 5' Cloning Site: NheI (destroyed during cloning), 3' Cloning Site: XbaI (not destroyed). Please visit https://doi.org/10.1101/2022.03.04.482347 for bioRxiv preprint.
How to cite: pcDNA-Prom1 Del AA 6 was a gift from Peter Stoilov (Addgene plasmid # 184024 ; http://n2t.net/addgene:184024 ; RRID:Addgene_184024)
